>Addgene plasmid #241825 | 1197R_gZBF-ER | addgene full sequence | sequence record 487606 | Addgene NGS Result
CTAAATTGTAAGCGTTAATATTTTGTTAAAATTCGCGTTAAATTTTTGTTAAATCAGCTCATTTTTTAAC
CAATAGGCCGAAATCGGCAAAATCCCTTATAAATCAAAAGAATAGACCGAGATAGGGT
[37 nt withheld, positions 129-165]
AAAGAACGTGGACTCCAACGTCAAAGG
[49 nt withheld, positions 193-241]
T
[91 nt withheld, positions 243-333]
G
[124 nt withheld, positions 335-458]
CCCATTCGCCATTCAGGCTGCGCAACTGTTGGGAAGGGCGATCGGTGCGGGCCTCTTCGCTATTACGCCA
GCTGGCGAAAGGGGGATGTGCTGCAAGGCGATTAAGTTGGGTAACGCCAGGGTTTTCCCAGTCACGACGT
TGTAAAACGACGGCCAGTGAGCGCGCCTCGTTCATTCACGTTTTTGAACCCGTGGAGGACGGGCAGACTC
GCGGTGCAAATGTGTTTTACAGCGTGATGGAGCAGATGAAGATGCTCGACACGCTGCAGAACACGCAGCT
AGATTAACCCTAGAAAGATAATCATATTGTGACGTACGTTAAAGATAATCATGTGTAAAATTGACGCATG
TGTTTTATCGGTCTGTATATCGAGGTTTATTTATTAATTTGAATAGATATTAAGTTTTATTATATTTACA
CTTACATACTAATAATAAATTCAACAAACAATTTATTTATGTTTATTTATTTATTAAAAAAAACAAAAAC
TCAAAATTTCTTCTATAAAGTAACAAAACTTTTATCGGTCGTGACGTAGATTCGTCGCCACATATACACT
GAAGCGGTTTGGCTCTTGGTTATTCTAGAAAACTCTGTTTTTGAATTAATCATAGGAAAACTGTTTATTC
TTTTTTGATATTTCAACGTATTACAATGAATAGTAACTTTTGATTAAAAAAGAGATGAAGCAATACAAGA
AATGTTGAAAAGTTTATGAAACATCACATTAGCGTGAGTTACGGCAGGATCAAAACCTTATAACAGTCAC
ACTCAGGCAAAAAATCCTTCTTGAATATCCTTTATGCATCGCTAGAGCAAGGATTGAAAGCGCAAAGTAT
ATATACAACCTTTTTTCCCCTCGTCCTTGATCGAGCGCGTCGCCTGGTAGTTCCAGAGCTATGGAAACAT
AGCAAGTTGGAATAAGGCTTAGTCCGTACTCAACTTGAAAAAGTGGCACCGAGTCGGTGCATTTTTTTCG
GTGACTATCCCCCACGGTAAGTGTCTATCACCCCTAGCCACATATACACTGAAGCGGTTTGGCTCTTGGT
TATTCTAGAAAACTCTGTTTTTGAATTAATCATAGGAAAACTGTTTATTCTTTTTTGATATTTCAACGTA
TTACAATGAATAGTAACTTTTGATTAAAAAAGAGATGAAGCAATACAAGAAATGTTGAAAAGTTTATGAA
ACATCACATTAGCGTGAGTTACGGCAGGATCAAAACCTTATAACAGTCACACTCAGGCAAAAAATCCTTC
TTGAATATCCTTTATGCATCGCTAGAGCAAGGATTGAAAGCGCAAAGTATATATACAACCTTTTTTCCCC
TCGTCCTTGCTGGGCCAAAGGGCACTACAGTTTTAGAGCTAGAAATAGCAAGTTAAAATAAGGCTAGTCC
GTTATCAACTTGAAAAAGTGGCACCGAGTCGGTGCTTTTTTGGCCGTTTCCCGGATATAAACATATAACT
TCGTATAATGTATGCTATACGAAGTTATGGATCCTAATTTTAACCGCCTTTCGGAACATCAACATTCCAA
CCGGTGACAGGATAGGATCGAATTCGGCTCGGAGCTTGCTTGATCGGATTGTCCATACTGAACATTTTCT
TGCTCTATCGTGGGTGGGTGAAATTGATCGAATTGATTTCTGGAATATTTTCGATGATGAAAATTTGGTC
CCATTTTTGTTCTTTGCAAAACCACTATTTGAGAAAAAGATGTGGCATCAACACAGATACAAAATAATGA
ATAGCAATTGATGGGTAACAACAACAAAACGGCGAAAAGAAGCTTTGCTGTCTTGCTGGAGAACTTCCGG
TCAAGTGTGCGTTTTTGGAAGCCGCGTTTTGTGCCTAGTGATGGGCGAATCGAGGGATGGTCATCAGGCA
CTGGAACCAATTTTTTTTTTTGTATTTTTAACAAAAAAGGTTTTATGTTTTAAAAATCGATTAAAACAGT
AAAACTTAAAAAATCAATTATTTTCTTTAGTAAATTTGATAGGCCATCTTACTTTTTTTAAATTTGTTAA
ACATTTTCTGTGTAGCTGAATAAAATGTATTACAATATACGATCCTTCAAATCCTATTCCCTTATGTGTT
CTATTCACACACCAGCTTAAGACTTTGGTTAAAAAAAAAATATAATGAATCAAATAGAATTGTAGGTTGA
TGATTTTCAAAAAGAACGATTAAAAAACAATTTTATCCACCAACAGCCTAGATCAGCAGGTTCGTATACG
GAATGCAATTTCACAACTGGAATCAAATTCCGCAATCCGTAACGGTTGACATTTACTTGCTGTCGAAATG
AATTGCTCCATCCAGCACGCACGAAGGTCATTTGAATTTGCTGCTCTAAAACGTCATGCCCGGAACTATC
GTGCACGCGGAAGCGAAAGCAATGAGCGATCCTTGCGCTATAGTGCGTGCCATAAATACGTTGGCGCCAG
CCATTTTCTTCCTTCTTTTGTTCGTGTCTCTCGCCGGATAAAGTCGTTCGCTAGCCCCTTTGTTTGAATT
CGAAAATGCCCCTGATGTACGTCATACTAAAGAGCGCCGATGGCGATGTACAAAAAGCACACCAGCGGAT
CGACGAAGGTAAGCTGGCGATGATGGTGTCGTTCGACATCACTTTCATCACCGTGTCAGACATCTACTGT
GCCTAGCACCGGGTCCAGTGGTCACAGGGTGTAGCAAAAACGTGTTCTTTTTTGCGAGAGACTCTACCTC
ATGATGCAGCTGTTAAGGAAAGGTTTCAGTTGAAGGCAATTTTTCCTAGGATAAGATGATCTTAAGTTAC
CTGCGTATTAGTGTTTAACATTGTCGTCTCAACTCCCAAGAATGTTTTAATCGTCTAGGGTTAGTTTATG
TATACTGTTCTCATTGAAATGTCGTTCAATCCAACATGTTAAGTTAGCTAGCTCAGACACGAGAAGTTAG
GAGTATCTGCATCTTGAAGGTAGCGGCATATGGTGTTATGCCACGTTCACTGACTTCAAAATTCGATATA
TAAAAAAAACAAAATCAAAAACAAAATTGTGAATTCCGTCAGCCAGCAGCAGTGACCTTCAAAGCCTTAC
CTTTCCATTCATTTATGTTTAACACAGGTCAAGCGGTGGTCAACGAATACTCACGATTGCATAATCTGAA
CATGTTTGATGGCGTGGAGTTGCGCAATACCACCCGTCAGAGTGGATGATAAACTTTCCGCACCACTGTA
ACTGTCCGTATCTTTGTATGTGGGTGTGTGTATGTGTGTTTGGTGAAACGAATTCAATAGTTCTGTGCTA
TTTTAAATCAAGCCGCGTGCGCAACTGATGCCGATAAGTTCAAACTAGTGTTTAAGGAGTGGAGCGAGAG
AGCCGCACCACGGTACAGAAGGGCAGCAGAATGGGTCGGCAGCCTAGCTGCACTGGTGCGGTGCGTCCGG
CATCTCGGGGAGAGGGCGGGGAAATTCTAGTGTTAAATCGGAGCAGCAAAAACAAAACAGTGGTCGTCCC
GTTCAAGAAACGGCCTATACACACACAGAAAACACTGCAGCATGTTTGTACATAGTAGATCCTAGAGCAG
GTGGTCGCTGCTCCTCGAACGCTCTGGACGCACGACTTTGCGCGTACTTGCGTAGCGTTCCGCCGATCGT
GGGTATTCGTACTGCCACAAGCCCGCTTTCTCCCATGCAATCTCTGCAACCAAACCAACAAACAACAACA
AAAAACCAATCGACACAATGAATCACACCCCTTTTGTATCATCTGTATATTTCTTGTTCTTTGCGTTCTT
TTCTATGTGGCCCACGCCCCGGCGGGTACGTAATTGCGTCGAAAACCCCGAAAACCCCGGCACATACAGT
GTACATACGGTTTGAGGACAACTTTGACCTGCAGCCCTTCTGGGGTTGCCACGTGTAGCTATACTTGTGA
GATCGGGCGCCGACGGTGTAAAGCGCGAATGGCCGCCACACAGTGTGTCCACTCCAACACTACCCCTCTG
GAACTACCCCGTCCAGGGATGCACCGGCTCGGCTCATGCCCCTGCAAAACAGTCCGGGCTCCACTGTAGT
AGCTCCGGCGTTGCTCTGAGAGAAGGATGCCCTTCGAAGTGTCGAAAGCGTGCATTGGGCGTTCAAGTGT
GTGTGTGTGTGTTAGGTTTAGCGAGAAACAGCAGCAGTTGCGTGTGCTGAAAAGCGAAGGAGTAATAGAG
TGCATAATGAAAATGAAAATGAAAATGAAGCAAAAGTAGAAGGCGGAGGAGAGCAACCTGTGTTCCACTA
GTAGCGAATAGTTTAGTCTAGTTTCGTCACCAATCAACCTTCCAACCATCGTTCAACCAATACCTGAGTC
AACATCGTCATCGTTATCGTGCCACAACTTTATTAAAAATGAACCTTGTCCGCGCCACCGTAGGGTGATC
TGAGACGACCTTTCTTACGGGCGCGACCCACATGCCATCGTCACCTTCTCCAATCAAAACCAACAGCCTG
TACCGATGGTGTGCAATTGTGCGTGCGTGTGTGTTATTAGCAAAAAAAGAGAAAGAGACGGCTAGAGAGA
GATAGATCGAGATCGAGAGTACAAAAGAGCAGTAGAAATGTTCGTTGTTTGTTTTCCGTAACACAGTTGT
TCAGCCAAAATGGGAATTTTCAACAATCCCGGGGGCGGGGAAATGCGGGAATACTGCGTACACACATACA
TCAATCAAAAAGAAAAATCCTTGCGCTACATCACTACCGTTTGCGCGGTGCTGATCTAGAGCAGACCACT
TTCCACTCCACTCTACAATCAATCAATCTGTGCAGAAGGTATGGTAAGACGGCCTTTGAGCGAGTCACGG
TCGCCACCATAACGCCGTCCGACGAGGGCTGAATGCGAACTTTGCTAATCGATTTTCCGCTTTCTTTTTA
TCCCACCCCCCTTTCTCTCTCTCTCTCTCTTTTGCACCGCCCCTTGTAACCCCCAAAAAGGTAAACGACA
CATTAAGACCTACGAAGCGCTGGTGAAGTCATCGCTCGATCCGAACAGCGACCGGCTGACGGAGGACGAC
GACGAGGACGAGAACATCTCGGTGACCCGCACCAACTCCACCATTCGGTCGAGGTCCAGCTCGCTGTCGC
CGGCACCGGCACCGGTGCGCTCCTCCAAGAACGTCATCAAGGAGTTCATGCGCTTCAAGGTGCGCATGGA
GGGCACCGTGAACGGCCACGAGTTCGAGATCGAGGGCGAGGGCGAGGGCCGCCCCTACGAGGGCCACAAC
ACCGTGAAGCTGAAGGTGACCAAGGGCGGCCCCCTGCCCTTCGCCTGGGACATCCTGTCCCCCCAGTTCC
AGTACGGCTCCAAGGTGTACGTGAAGCACCCCGCCGACATCCCCGACTACAAGAAGCTGTCCTTCCCCGA
GGGCTTCAAGTGGGAGCGCGTGATGAACTTCGAGGACGGCGGCGTGGTGACCGTGACCCAGGACTCCTCC
CTGCAGGACGGCTGCTTCATCTACAAGGTGAAGTTCATCGGCGTGAACTTCCCCTCCGACGGCCCCGTAA
TGCAGAAGAAGACCATGGGCTGGGAGGCCTCCACCGAGCGCCTGTACCCCCGCGACGGCGTGCTGAAGGG
CGAGATCCACAAGGCCCTGAAGCTGAAGGACGGCGGCCACTACCTGGTGGAGTTCAAGTCCATCTACATG
GCCAAGAAGCCCGTGCAGCTGCCCGGCTACTACTACGTGGACTCCAAGCTGGACATCACCTCCCACAACG
AGGACTACACCATCGTGGAGCAGTACGAGCGCACCGAGGGCCGCCACCACCTGTTCCTGTAGCGGCCGCG
ACTCTAGATCATAATCAGCCATACCACATTTGTAGAGGTTTTACTTGCTTTAAAAAACCTCCCACACCTC
CCCCTGAACCTGAAACATAAAATGAATGCAATTGTTGTTGTTAACTTGTTTATTGCAGCTTATAATGGTT
ACAAATAAAGCAATAGCATCACAAATTTCACAAATAAAGCATTTTTTTCACTGCATTCTAGTTGTGGTTT
GTCCAAACTCATCAATGTATCTTAACCTCTCAATCCCCACATATACACTGAAGCGGTTTGGCTCTTGGTT
ATTCTAGAAAACTCTGTTTTTGAATTAATCATAGGAAAACTGTTTATTCTTTTTTGATATTTCAACGTAT
TACAATGAATAGTAACTTTTGATTAAAAAAGAGATGAAGCAATACAAGAAATGTTGAAAAGTTTATGAAA
CATCACATTAGCGTGAGTTACGGCAGGATCAAAACCTTATAACAGTCACACTCAGGCAAAAAATCCTTCT
TGAATATCCTTTATGCATCGCTAGAGCAAGGATTGAAAGCGCAAAGTATATATACAACCTTTTTTCCCCT
CGTCCTTGGATCCGATCACGCAGTCGATGTTTTAGAGCTAGAAATAGCAAGTTAAAATAAGGCTAGTCCG
TTATCAACTTGAAAAAGTGGCACCGAGTCGGTGCTTTTTTCCACCACTCTTCACGCCTAAAGCCAAAGAG
ACGCTTATTATGGCCACATATACACTGAAGCGGTTTGGCTCTTGGTTATTCTAGAAAACTCTGTTTTTGA
ATTAATCATAGGAAAACTGTTTATTCTTTTTTGATATTTCAACGTATTACAATGAATAGTAACTTTTGAT
TAAAAAAGAGATGAAGCAATACAAGAAATGTTGAAAAGTTTATGAAACATCACATTAGCGTGAGTTACGG
CAGGATCAAAACCTTATAACAGTCACACTCAGGCAAAAAATCCTTCTTGAATATCCTTTATGCATCGCTA
GAGCAAGGATTGAAAGCGCAAAGTATATATACAACCTTTTTTCCCCTCGTCCTTGCGACGGCTCGTTCAT
CGCTGGTTTTAGAGCTAGAAATAGCAAGTTAAAATAAGGCTAGTCCGTTATCAACTTGAAAAAGTGGCAC
CGAGTCGGTGCTTTTTTTGCTGACGGCGGAAGCGTCAGCTTCTAGTTCTAGTGTTCCCACAATGGGCGCA
TGTGCTTGTGTGTGAGGCGTCTCTCTCTTCGTCTCTGTTGCGCAAACGCATAGACTGCACTGAAAAAATC
GATTACCTATTTTTTATGAATGAATATTTGCACTATTACTATTCAAAACTATTAAGATAGCAATCACATT
CAATAGCCAAATACTATACCACCTGAGCGATGCAACGAAATGATCAATTTGAGCAAAAATGCTGCATATT
TAGGACGGCATCATTATAGAAATGCTTCTTGCTGTGTACTTTTCTCTCGTCTGGCAGCTGTTTCGCCGTT
ATTGTTAAAACCGGCTTAAGTTAGGTGTGTTTTCTACGACTAGTGAATGCCCTACTAGAAGATGTGTGTT
GCACAAAATGTCCCTGGAATAACCAATTTGAAGTGCAGATAGCAGTAAACGTAAGCTAATATGAATATTA
TTTAACTGTAATGTTTTAATATCGCTGGACATTACTAATAAACCCACTATAAACACATGTACATATGTAT
GTTTTGGCATACAATGAGTAGTTGGGGAAAAAATGTGTAAAAGCACCGTGACCATCACAGCATAAAGATA
ACCAGCTGAAGTATCGAATATGAGTAACCCCCAAATTGAATCACATGCCGCAACTGATAGGACCCATGGA
AGTACACTCTTCATGGCGATATACAAGACACACACAAGCACGAACACCCAGTTGCGGAGGAAATTCTCCG
TAAATGAAAACCCAATCGGCGAACAATTCATACCCATATATGGTAAAAGTTTTGAACGCGACTTGAGAGC
GGAGAGCATTGCGGCTGATAAGGTTTTAGCGCTAAGCGGGCTTTATAAAACGGGCTGCGGGACCAGTTTT
CATATCACTACCGTTTGAGTTCTTGTGCTGTGTGGATACTCCTCCCGACACAAAGCCGCTCCATCAGCCA
GCAGTCGTCTAATCCAGAGACACCAAACCGAAAGACTTAATTTATATTTATTTAATTAATTTTAATAAAA
CACACCAAATGTAAGTAGCTTTCCCCTTCCCAACAACAAAACACCATCGAACCACTCCCACCAAGAAAAA
GCAATAATCGAGAAAAGCCGCGGAAAATGTGTGATTTTTTTTGTAAACAAAACATTTTTTTATGTGCCAG
TGCTGAAAGTGATCAAAAAATACTAGCCACGAGCTAAAGAGTTATTGTATTGACCAAAACTCCAAAAATA
CCCAAGTTTGGCCCTAAATTGTCAATCAAAATACCAATAGGTCGAAAGACATCAAAATTAACAAAACCAG
GGTTTCAAATACCATAACTCAAGAATCAGGATTACAACTGCAGATTTCAGGATATATACATACAAATTAT
ACGAAATTATAAAAACCAAAGCAATTCAATAGCCCCAACTCAAATGTTAGGATCTAATATAGTGTTTAAA
GCCAAGCTCGCTGATGTGGGCGTGTCACGATTTCACCCAAAGATATGCCAAATTACGAATTGCAAATCAA
TTCGCCAACACTTTCTTTTTTTCCCACGCCCTAAAACACCAGATCATCCATAAATGTACATACATACAGT
ATATGCATATTATAATCTATAAAACTAGATCAGGTTCTTGAAAATAGTGACGTAGGCAGCCGTTTTGGCT
TAAGCAGAAATTTTTGCCGGTTTTTCAAAGTTGTAGTTGCAAAAATGGAGAAAACCTTCGAGCATTCGTT
CATGTACACACACTCACGCGCAAAATAACGAGAGAGAGTGTATGTGTGTGTGAGAGAGCGAAAGCCAGAC
GACGGTTTGCTTTTCGCCTCGAAACATGACCATATATGGTCACAAAACTTGGCCGCCGCAATTCAACACA
CCAGCGCTCTCCTTCGCACCCATAGCGACCATGGCGCGGAGCGAGCGAGATGGCGAGAGCGAGCGACGCC
TATGGCGACGTCGACGCAGGCAGCGATTGAAAAACGCAGTTAACTGGCATTCAACATTCACCAGCCACTT
TCAGTCGGTTTATTCCAGTCATTCCTTTCAAACCGTGCGGTCGCTTAGCTCAGCCTCGCCACTTGCGTTT
ACAGTAGTTTTCACGCCTTGAATTTGTTAAATCGAACAAAAAGGTAAAGTTTAACTAGCTTTGAAAAGTT
TCGTGGCTCTTAATTGTTAAATTTTCTAGAGTGCGTTTAGTGTTTTTTTTTTTATTTTGTAATGTTAATT
TCGGGTTCCAATTCGAGTTTTAGGCAGCCGCCATTTTAAGGGCGCATACACACAGGCAACTGTGCTCTCT
TTGCGGCTTTCTTTTGCACCGGCATTCGTTAAGTGTCGTCTAGAAGCTTCTCCCCTCCCTTTTCGGCATA
TTCGTATTGTGGTTTTAATTTTTCGGGGCGGGGCCTTCTATTTTGTAACTGTTCTTTTAATTTCTTATTA
CAATTCGATCGCAAGTGAAAATCAGTTTTCAATCGGAAAAGTATTTTTTTATGAAATTTTTTTTTGTCCA
AGATTAAAATTTTGTACTAAAAAAACGTACATTGCATTGAGTGATTTTTAATTGTACACGAAAAACAAGT
TAGTTTGTTATGACAATTGTATTTTGGTAAATCAGCGCAGTCCAAGGAAACCACGCAAATTCTCAGTTTT
TTTTTTTGCCATTTCTACATTACCAAATAAGGTAACCAAAAACTAATGGGAAATCCGCATTCTTTCCATT
GCAGCTTACAATGGTGAGCAAGGGCGAGGAGCTGTTCACCGGGGTGGTGCCCATCCTGGTCGAGCTGGAC
GGCGACGTAAACGGCCACAAGTTCAGCGTGTCCGGCGAGGGCGAGGGCGATGCCACCTACGGCAAGCTGA
CCCTGAAGTTCATCTGCACCACCGGCAAGCTGCCCGTGCCCTGGCCCACCCTCGTGACCACCCTGTCCTG
GGGCGTGCAGTGCTTCGCCCGCTACCCCGACCACATGAAGCAGCACGACTTCTTCAAGTCCGCCATGCCC
GAAGGCTACGTCCAGGAGCGCACCATCTTCTTCAAGGACGACGGCAACTACAAGACCCGCGCCGAGGTGA
AGTTCGAGGGCGACACCCTGGTGAACCGCATCGAGCTGAAGGGCATCGACTTCAAGGAGGACGGCAACAT
CCTGGGGCACAAGCTGGAGTACAACTACTTTAGCGACAACGTCTATATCACCGCCGACAAGCAGAAGAAC
GGCATCAAGGCCAACTTCAAGATCCGCCACAACATCGAGGACGGCGGCGTGCAGCTCGCCGACCACTACC
AGCAGAACACCCCCATCGGCGACGGCCCCGTGCTGCTGCCCGACAACCACTACCTGAGCACCCAGTCCAA
GCTGAGCAAAGACCCCAACGAGAAGCGCGATCACATGGTCCTGCTGGAGTTCGTGACCGCCGCCGGGATC
ACTCTCGGCATGGACGAGCTGTACAAGTCCGGATGACGGCCGCGACTCTAGATCATAATCAGCCATACCA
CATTTGTAGAGGTTTTACTTGCTTTAAAAAACCTCCCACACCTCCCCCTGAACCTGAAACATAAAATGAA
TGCAATTGTTGTTGTTAACTTGTTTATTGCAGCTTATAATGGTTACAAATAAAGCAATAGCATCACAAAT
TTCACAAATAAAGCATTTTTTTCACTGCATTCTAGTTGTGGTTTGTCCAAACTCCATTCTAGTTGTGGTT
TGTCCAAACTATAACTTCGTATAATGTATGCTATACGAAGTTATTACTCGAGGTCGACGGTATCGATAAG
CTTGATATCTATAACAAGAAAATATATATATAATAAGTTATCACGTAAGTAGAACATGAAATAACAATAT
AATTATCGTATGAGTTAAATCTTAAAAGTCACGTAAAAGATAATCATGCGTCATTTTGACTCACGCGGTC
GTTATAGTTCAAAATCAGTGACACTTACCGCATTGACAAGCACGCCTCACGGGAGCTCCAAGCGGCGACT
GAGATGTCCTAAATGCACAGCGACGGATTCGCGCTATTTAGAAAGAGAGAGCAATATTTCAAGAATGCAT
GCGTCAATTTTACGCAGACTATCTTTCTAGGGTTAATCTAGCTGCATCAGGATCATATCGTCGGGTCTTT
TTTCCGGCTCAGTCATCGCCCAAGCTGGCGCTATCTGGGCATCGGGGAGGAAGAAGCCCGTGCCTTTTCC
CGCGAGGTTGAAGCGGCATGGAAAGAGTTTGCCGAGGATGACTGCTGCTGCATTGACGTTGAGCGAAAAC
GCACGTTTACCATGATGATTCGGGAAGGTGTGGCCATGCACGCCTTTAACGGTGAACTGTTCGTTCAGGC
CACCTGGGATACCAGTTCGTCGCGGCTTTTCCGGACACAGTTCCGGATGGTCAGCCCGAAGCGCATCAGC
AACCCGAACAATACCGGCGACAGCCGGAACTGCCGTGCCGGTGTGCAGATTAATGACAGCGGTGCGGCGC
TGGGATATTACGTCAGCGAGGACGGGTATCCTGGCTGGATGCCGCAGAAATGGACATGGATACCCCGTGA
GTTACCCGGCGGGCGCGCTTGGCGTAATCATGGTCATAGCTGTTTCCTGTGTGAAATTGTTATCCGCTCA
CAATTCCACACAACATACGAGCCGGAAGCATAAAGTGTAAAGCCTGGGGTGCCTAATGAGTGAGCTAACT
CACATTAATTGCGTTGCGCTCACTGCCCGCTTTCCAGTCGGGAAACCTGTCGTGCCAGCTGCATTAATGA
ATCGGCCAACGCGCGGGGAGAGGCGGTTTGCGTATTGGGCGCTCTTCCGCTTCCTCGCTCACTGACTCGC
TGCGCTCGGTCGTTCGGCTGCGGCGAGCGGTATCAGCTCACTCAAAGGCGGTAATACGGTTATCCACAGA
ATCAGGGGATAACGCAGGAAAGAACATGCGATGTAGAACGCGAGCAAATTCTTTTCCTTCCATGACAGCA
GCAGCCACAGTGGGAAGCCTAACGTCAGACGTGTTTGACATGCCGAGCTGGGCGGGAAAATTACCGCGTG
CGCATTGTTTTCAAGCAAATCACAACTCGCTGCAAACAAAACCGTTGAGAAATTGATTGTTTTATAATTT
GTATTTTATTTTATTTGTTATAATAAACTAAAAAGACATACTTTTTGCATTTTTTATACATAAAAACATA
CATACAGCATTATAAAACACATATAAGCCCTCCCTGTAGAGTCCCGTGTCGAAATCTTCCATCCAAGTTG
CACAGTACGACGGACGAGTAGGCCGTGTGGGTGCAAAATCCAGCATTTTGCTGTCTTTTGCTCGGAGTAC
TCTCGGCGAGTCGGAGGTTTCTGCTGACGTGCTTAGCGCTAAATTAGCCAATTGCTTTTGCAAGTGAAAT
AACCAGCCGAATAGTACTTCAAAACTCAGGTAAGTGAACTAGTTTTATAGAACAAATGTTTGTTTGTTAG
AAGTTAGTGAAGTGTTTGTGAAAAAAATCTCTCATTTCGGCAAAACTAACGTAACTGATTTCAAATTGAA
TTATTGTTTTGTGATGTTATATTATTTCATCCAGTTGATTAGTATTTTCTTAGTTATGTTCAAAATACAG
TTAAATTAAATTTCATTTCATTTACTCATAAAATAATCTCTTGGCTTATTTAATTTTTCTCGAATTTGCT
TGTATTGTTCAGTAGCACGCGCCATTCGCCCTTTGTTACATTTTGTACCTGCTCCCACTAACACACTGGC
AGTGCGAAACAAAAGCCTTCGCACGCGTTGCTGGTATTAGAGTGTGTGCGTGTGTGTGTTGAGCGCTCTG
TCAAAATCGGCTGTTGCCGCCGGTACCGAAATTGCCTGTTCGCACGCTGTTCGTAAACATTCCGTGGTGT
GTATCGTGTGTTGTGCATATTGCGCGCCTCCCCCCCTTATGATAGCAAAAGGTTGCCGTGGTGTGTGGCG
CAGTTGAGTTTTTGGATTAATTTTCTAAGGAAATGGCACGAGAAGAGCGGTGGCAGTGTGTTGGTTTGCT
CTGTCCCTTCCTTTCTGTGTGAAGTGTTCTTACAGCACAGCACGTATCCACCACCGCACACAGAGCAGGC
AAGGAAGTGGAAGTGAACAAGTGTGCTGCGCATGCATGTGTGTGGGGGGCATTTTAGCTGAGATCGTCGT
TATTTGAGAAGCGGTATAGGGGCCAGTCGGTGTCGACGTACGGAAGCGATTTAGTTTTAATCCAAGCGTA
TCCCGTCGTGGAGTGGTTGTGTGGCTCTGTGTGCTCTCATATCAGTTCCTGAGTGAGGTTAGTAGAATCA
CAGTCCTTGGCCTTTTTCGTTACAAGATATCCAGAAGGATGGCGTTATTTCCACAGCTTACCATGGTGCT
CTTGTGTGCTCGAATCAGGGGTGAAAATCCGTTTTGTGTTTCATGAACCGCAGTTGGCACTGGAGCGGAT
TCATAAGTCTTCGATATGCAATAGATAAGAGAGACGTTGGGGCATAGTTGGGAAGCTTTCCGAGATGTGG
AGTTTCCGAGAGGAGAAATGGTGCTTTCGTGCACGTTCCGGGACAGCGGGCCCCGCGAAGAGCATCTCGT
TGTCGTTCATCCGGCAATAATTGATGCGAAAAGCGCGCGCGCCACTGGCTTAGCGCAGTGTACACAGTGA
TATTCACCTACACACACAGAGGCACACGCCTTCACACGCGCGCGTGCTTCAAAGGCTACTTCGGTAGCGG
TGTGTGAGGTCGCTTGCAATGGACAATGAAAATTTCGCTGGAAAATACCATCGTCGCTTTAGGTTGCTAT
GAGTGCGGGTAGAGCGGTGGTCGTCGATAGTGGTGGTGTAGTGTGTGTGTGTGCAACGGCAATTATTTTT
TATAATATTTCGACCATCTTTCTTTCTCTCTCTCCACGTGCTGCTGCTGCTGCATTGCATGTTCCACTAT
TCCTCTCGGTTTGTGCCTGCGGACGCCATTGCTAGTCGAAAGAGAGTCGCCGTTAGTCGCGCTTCGAGCA
ACGGACACGTTTTTTGGTTGAAACCAACAGCTTTTTTCATCTTCGGGAGACACACAGATCTCGAATCGTA
CATTCCCAAAGGAGAATTGTCATCTTCCGGTGAATAAAGAAAGGAAACAATATGGGCTCTAGCCTGGACG
ACGAGCACATCCTGAGCGCCCTGCTGCAGAGCGACGACGAACTGGTGGGCGAGGACAGCGACAGCGAGGT
CAGCGACCACGTGTCCGAGGACGACGTGCAGTCCGACACCGAGGAAGCCTTCATCGACGAGGTGCACGAA
GTGCAGCCTACCAGCAGCGGCTCCGAGATCCTGGACGAGCAGAACGTGATCGAGCAGCCTGGCAGCTCCC
TGGCCAGCAACAGAATCCTGACCCTGCCCCAGAGAACCATCAGAGGCAAGAACAAGCACTGCTGGTCCAC
CTCCAAGAGCACCAGGCGGAGCAGAGTGTCCGCCCTGAACATCGTGCGGAGCCAGAGGGGCCCCACCAGA
ATGTGCAGAAACATCTACGACCCCCTGCTGTGCTTCAAGCTGTTCTTCACCGACGAGATCATCAGCGAGA
TCGTGAAGTGGACCAACGCCGAGATCAGCCTGAAGAGGCGGGAGAGCATGACCAGCGCCACCTTCAGAGA
CACCAACGAGGACGAGATCTACGCCTTCTTCGGCATCCTGGTGATGACCGCCGTGAGAAAGGACAACCAC
ATGAGCACCGACGACCTGTTCGACAGATCCCTGAGCATGGTGTACGTGTCCGTGATGAGCAGAGACAGAT
TCGACTTCCTGATCAGATGCCTGAGAATGGACGACAAGAGCATCAGACCCACCCTGCGGGAGAACGACGT
GTTCACCCCCGTGCGGAAGATCTGGGACCTGTTCATCCACCAGTGCATCCAGAACTACACCCCTGGCGCC
CACCTGACCATCGATGAGCAGCTGCTGGGCTTCAGAGGCAGATGCCCCTTCAGAGTGTACATCCCCAACA
AGCCCAGCAAGTACGGCATCAAGATCCTGATGATGTGCGACAGCGGCACCAAGTACATGATCAACGGCAT
GCCCTACCTGGGCAGAGGCACCCAGACAAACGGCGTGCCCCTGGGCGAGTACTACGTGAAAGAACTGAGC
AAGCCTGTGCATGGCAGCTGCAGGAACATCACCTGCGACAACTGGTTCACCAGCATCCCCCTGGCCAAGA
ACCTGCTGCAGGAACCCTACAAGCTGACCATCGTGGGCACCGTGCGGAGCAACAAGCGGGAGATCCCAGA
GGTGCTGAAGAACAGCAGATCCAGACCTGTGGGAACAAGCATGTTCTGCTTCGACGGCCCCCTGACCCTG
GTGTCCTACAAGCCCAAGCCCGCCAAGATGGTGTACCTGCTGTCCAGCTGCGACGAGGACGCCAGCATCA
ACGAGAGCACCGGCAAGCCCCAGATGGTGATGTACTACAACCAGACCAAGGGCGGCGTGGACACCCTGGA
CCAGATGTGCAGCGTGATGACCTGCAGCAGAAAGACCAACAGATGGCCCATGGCCCTGCTGTACGGCATG
ATCAATATCGCCTGCATCAACAGCTTCATCATCTACAGCCACAACGTGTCCAGCAAGGGCGAGAAGGTGC
AGAGCCGGAAGAAATTCATGCGGAACCTGTACATGAGCCTGACCTCCAGCTTCATGAGAAAGAGACTGGA
AGCCCCCACCCTGAAGAGATACCTGCGGGACAACATCAGCAACATCCTGCCCAAGGAAGTGCCAGGAACA
AGCGACGACAGCACCGAGGAACCCGTGATGAAGAAGAGGACCTACTGCACCTACTGTCCCAGCAAGATCA
GAAGAAAGGCCAACGCCAGCTGCAAGAAATGCAAAAAAGTGATCTGCCGGGAGCACAACATCGACATGTG
CCAGAGCTGTTTCTGACATGTGAGCAAAAGGCCAGCAAAAGGCCAGGAACCGTAAAAAGGCCGCGTTGCT
GGCGTTTTTCCATAGGCTCCGCCCCCCTGACGAGCATCACAAAAATCGACGCTCAAGTCAGAGGTGGCGA
AACCCGACAGGACTATAAAGATACCAGGCGTTTCCCCCTGGAAGCTCCCTCGTGCGCTCTCCTGTTCCGA
CCCTGCCGCTTACCGGATACCTGTCCGCCTTTCTCCCTTCGGGAAGCGTGGCGCTTTCTCATAGCTCACG
CTGTAGGTATCTCAGTTCGGTGTAGGTCGTTCGCTCCAAGCTGGGCTGTGTGCACGAACCCCCCGTTCAG
CCCGACCGCTGCGCCTTATCCGGTAACTATCGTCTTGAGTCCAACCCGGTAAGACACGACTTATCGCCAC
TGGCAGCAGCCACTGGTAACAGGATTAGCAGAGCGAGGTATGTAGGCGGTGCTACAGAGTTCTTGAAGTG
GTGGCCTAACTACGGCTACACTAGAAGAACAGTATTTGGTATCTGCGCTCTGCTGAAGCCAGTTACCTTC
GGAAAAAGAGTTGGTAGCTCTTGATCCGGCAAACAAACCACCGCTGGTAGCGGTGGTTTTTTTGTTTGCA
AGCAGCAGATTACGCGCAGAAAAAAAGGATCTCAAGAAGATCCTTTGATCTTTTCTACGGGGTCTGACGC
TCAGTGGAACGAAAACTCACGTTAAGGGATTTTGGTCATGAGATTATCAAAAAGGATCTTCACCTAGATC
CCTGTTTCCTGGCAGCTCTGGCCCGTGTCTCAAAATCTCTGATGTTACATTGCACAAGATAAAAATATAT
CATCATGAACAATAAAACTGTCTGCTTACATAAACAGTAATACAAGGGGTGTTATGAGCCATATTCAACG
GGAAACGTCGAGGCCGCGATTAAATTCCAACATGGATGCTGATTTATATGGGTATAAATGGGCTCGCGAT
AATGTCGGGCAATCAGGTGCGACAATCTATCGCTTGTATGGGAAGCCCGATGCGCCAGAGTTGTTTCTGA
AACATGGCAAAGGTAGCGTTGCCAATGATGTTACAGATGAGATGGTCAGACTAAACTGGCTGACGGAATT
TATGCCTCTTCCGACCATCAAGCATTTTATCCGTACTCCTGATGATGCATGGTTACTCACCACTGCGATC
CCCGGAAAAACAGCATTCCAGGTATTAGAAGAATATCCTGATTCAGGTGAAAATATTGTTGATGCGCTGG
CAGTGTTCCTGCGCCGGTTGCATTCGATTCCTGTTTGTAATTGTCCTTTTAACAGCGATCGCGTATTTCG
TCTCGCTCAGGCGCAATCACGAATGAATAACGGTTTGGTTGATGCGAGTGATTTTGATGACGAGCGTAAT
GGCTGGCCTGTTGAACAAGTCTGGAAAGAAATGCATAAACTTTTGCCATTCTCACCGGATTCAGTCGTCA
CTCATGGTGATTTCTCACTTGATAACCTTATTTTTGACGAGGGGAAATTAATAGGTTGTATTGATGTTGG
ACGAGTCGGAATCGCAGACCGATACCAGGATCTTGCCATCCTATGGAACTGCCTCGGTGAGTTTTCTCCT
TCATTACAGAAACGGCTTTTTCAAAAATATGGTATTGATAATCCTGATATGAATAAATTGCAGTTTCATT
TGATGCTCGATGAGTTTTTCTAATCAGAATTGGTTAATTGGTTGTAACACTGGCCATTTCCCCGAAAAGT
GCCAC
Features (pLannotate 1.2.2; 26 found; start..end, strand, type, name):
     30..458     -  rep_origin     f1 ori (sequence partly withheld): f1 bacteriophage origin of replication; arrow indicates direction of (+) strand synthesis
    463..618     -  CDS            lacZα (fragment): LacZα fragment of β-galactosidase; lacZ fragment
    620..739     +  CDS            B (fragment): PORTL_LAMBD - Experimental evidence at protein level: Swiss-Prot protein existence level 1. Forms the portal vertex of the capsid (PubMed:6228056, PubMed:6232391). This portal plays critical roles in head assembly, genome packaging, neck/tail attachment, and genome ejection (Probable). The portal protein multimerizes as a single ring-shaped homododecamer arranged around a central channel (PubMed:6232391). Binds to the terminase subunits to form the packaging machine (PubMed:7799432). From Escherichia phage lambda (Bacteriophage lambda).
   1818..1893    +  misc_RNA       gRNA scaffold: guide RNA scaffold for the Streptococcus pyogenes CRISPR/Cas9 system
   1923..1956    -  protein_bind   loxP: Cre-mediated recombination occurs in the 8-bp core sequence (GCATACAT). Cre recombinase
   5582..6260    +  CDS            DsRed1 (fragment): wild-type DsRed mammalian codon-optimized
   6275..6358    +  CDS            large T antigen (fragment): large T antigen from SV40 (simian virus 40)
   6381..6502    +  polyA_signal   SV40 poly(A) signal: SV40 polyadenylation signal
   6857..6932    +  misc_RNA       gRNA scaffold: guide RNA scaffold for the Streptococcus pyogenes CRISPR/Cas9 system
   7324..7399    +  misc_RNA       gRNA scaffold: guide RNA scaffold for the Streptococcus pyogenes CRISPR/Cas9 system
   7455..8389    +  promoter       Ac5 promoter (fragment): Drosophila melanogaster actin 5c promoter
  10129..10845   +  CDS            mTurquoise2: mTurquoise2 is a basic (constitutively fluorescent) cyan fluorescent protein published in 2012, derived from Aequorea victoria. It is reported to be a rapidly-maturing monomer with very low acid sensitivity.
  10869..10952   +  CDS            large T antigen (fragment): large T antigen from SV40 (simian virus 40)
  10975..11056   +  polyA_signal   SV40 poly(A) signal: SV40 polyadenylation signal
  11083..11108   +  polyA_signal   SV40 poly(A) signal (fragment): SV40 polyadenylation signal
  11109..11142   -  protein_bind   loxP: Cre-mediated recombination occurs in the 8-bp core sequence (GCATACAT). Cre recombinase
  11145..11177   -  misc_feature   MCS (fragment): pBluescript multiple cloning site
  11490..11957   +  CDS            B (fragment): PORTL_LAMBD - Experimental evidence at protein level: Swiss-Prot protein existence level 1. Forms the portal vertex of the capsid (PubMed:6228056, PubMed:6232391). This portal plays critical roles in head assembly, genome packaging, neck/tail attachment, and genome ejection (Probable). The portal protein multimerizes as a single ring-shaped homododecamer arranged around a central channel (PubMed:6232391). Binds to the terminase subunits to form the packaging machine (PubMed:7799432). From Escherichia phage lambda (Bacteriophage lambda).
  11993..12015   -  protein_bind   lac operator (fragment): The lac repressor binds to the lac operator to inhibit transcription in E. coli. This inhibition can be relieved by adding lactose or isopropyl-β-D-thiogalactopyranoside (IPTG). lac repressor encoded by lacI
  12019..12049   -  promoter       lac promoter: promoter for the E. coli lac operon
  12064..12085   -  protein_bind   CAP binding site: CAP binding activates transcription in the presence of cAMP. E. coli catabolite activator protein
  12098..12190   -  CDS            lacI (fragment): lac repressor; lacI; The lac repressor binds to the lac operator to inhibit transcription in E. coli. This inhibition can be relieved by adding lactose or isopropyl-β-D-thiogalactopyranoside (IPTG).
  12192..12316   -  rep_origin     RSF ori (fragment): Plasmids containing the RSF 1030 origin of replication can be propagated in E. coli cells that contain additional plasmids with compatible origins.
  14237..14254   +  protein_bind   attL2 (fragment): mutant version of attL; recombination site for the Gateway® LR reaction LR Clonase™
  16355..16943   -  rep_origin     ori: high-copy-number ColE1/pMB1/pBR322/pUC origin of replication
  17172..17981   +  CDS            KanR: aminoglycoside phosphotransferase; aph(3')-Ia; confers resistance to kanamycin in bacteria or G418 (Geneticin®) in eukaryotes
