[The description below was written by a language model from this plasmid's Addgene catalogue record and pLannotate feature annotations shown in this document.]
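Description:
1197R_gZBF-ER is an insect-expression CRISPR plasmid of about 18 kb built on the pBVTK backbone, described as a gRNA-expressing construct carrying a "broken SEPARATOR". It is propagated in E. coli at high copy from a ColE1/pUC-type origin under kanamycin selection (KanR, aph(3')-Ia). The backbone also retains an f1 origin, lacZα and lac promoter/operator remnants, a fragment of an RSF origin, and short stretches matching phage lambda sequence, which are probably stuffer or vector carry-over rather than functional parts.

The payload sits largely between two loxP sites in the same orientation, an arrangement that would in principle permit Cre-mediated excision of the intervening region. The catalogue lists four guide sequences, whereas the annotation detects three S. pyogenes Cas9 gRNA scaffolds. The promoters driving the guides and the genes they target are not stated. Two fluorescent reporter cassettes are present. One is a DsRed-type red fluorescent protein followed by an SV40 large T fragment and SV40 poly(A) signal. The other lies downstream of a Drosophila actin 5C promoter fragment and encodes a GFP-family protein that the software calls mTurquoise2, again with SV40 3' sequences. The catalogue names the markers as Actin-RFP and DsxMEGFP, so the second reporter is probably the EGFP referred to there. However, which promoter drives which reporter cannot be resolved, because long regions upstream of both coding sequences are unannotated.

The record supports use as a guide RNA donor with visible fluorescent markers for insect transgenesis or genetic sexing work. The target species, the integration mechanism and the precise nature of the SEPARATOR disruption are not given.
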