Addgene plasmid #241825: 1197R_gZBF-ER
Purpose: gRNA expressing plasmid with broken SEPARATOR
Depositing lab: Omar Akbari. Depositing organization: University of California, San Diego (UCSD).
Backbone
  Vector backbone: pBVTK
  Vector type: Insect Expression, CRISPR
  Selectable markers: Actin-RFP, DsxMEGFP
Growth in bacteria
  Bacterial resistance: Kanamycin, 50 μg/mL
  Growth temperature: 37°C
  Growth strain: EPI300
  Copy number: High Copy
Gene/Insert
  Gene/Insert name: Actin5C promoter
  gRNA/shRNA sequence: GATCCGATCACGCAGTCGAT, CGACGGCTCGTTCATCGCTG, ATCGAGCGCGTCGCCTGGTA, CTGGGCCAAAGGGCACTACA
Terms and licenses: Academic/Nonprofit Terms; Industry Terms: Not Available to Industry
How to cite: 1197R_gZBF-ER was a gift from Omar Akbari (Addgene plasmid # 241825 ; http://n2t.net/addgene:241825 ; RRID:Addgene_241825)
